Addgene plasmid #218225: pK4-J11
Purpose: Terminates AtU6-promoter driven sgRNA array with four guides, MoClo Compatible
Depositing lab: Daniel Voytas. Depositing organization: University of Minnesota.
Backbone
  Vector backbone: pICH41308
  Backbone manufacturer: Addgene #47998
  Vector type: CRISPR
Growth in bacteria
  Bacterial resistance: Spectinomycin, 50 μg/mL
  Growth temperature: 37°C
  Growth strain: DH5alpha
  Copy number: High Copy
Gene/Insert
  Gene/Insert name: linker sequence
  Species: Synthetic
  Cloning method: Golden Gate
Terms and licenses: Academic/Nonprofit Terms; Industry Terms: Not Available to Industry
How to cite: pK4-J11 was a gift from Daniel Voytas (Addgene plasmid # 218225 ; http://n2t.net/addgene:218225 ; RRID:Addgene_218225)
