[The description below was written by a language model from this plasmid's Addgene catalogue record and pLannotate feature annotations shown in this document.]
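Description:
pK4-J11 is a small (about 2.2 kb) Golden Gate/MoClo-compatible module plasmid built on the pICH41308 level 0 backbone and classified as a CRISPR vector. It is not an expression construct in its own right. Its insert is a short synthetic linker sequence that serves as the terminating piece of an sgRNA array driven by an AtU6 promoter and carrying four guides. In a modular assembly scheme of this kind, such an end-linker part closes the array after the last guide and supplies the junction needed for it to join the rest of the assembly. The AtU6 promoter, guide scaffolds and any Cas nuclease are supplied by other parts in the toolkit rather than by this plasmid. The record does not give the linker's overhangs, the Type IIS enzyme used, or the destination vector.

The annotated features cover only the backbone, and the linker itself is not annotated. Propagation in E. coli relies on a high-copy ColE1/pMB1/pUC-type origin. Selection is by spectinomycin through the aadA aminoglycoside adenylyltransferase gene, which also confers streptomycin resistance, and a bla (AmpR) promoter lies upstream of it. Between that promoter and aadA are short fragments of an integron integrase and of the gentamicin acetyltransferase gene aacC1. These appear to be non-functional remnants of the resistance cassette's source and should not be read as additional markers. The plasmid is typically used as a donor part in one-pot Golden Gate reactions to build multiplexed guide RNA cassettes. The AtU6 promoter suggests plant genome editing, although the record does not name a target organism.
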