Features (pLannotate 1.2.2; 5 found; start..end, strand, type, name):
    146..250     +  promoter       AmpR promoter: bla
    241..321     -  CDS            int (fragment): INT2_ECOLX - Protein inferred from homology: Swiss-Prot protein existence level 3. Putative integrase believed to be involved in the insertion of antibiotic resistance genes into plasmids and transposons. From Escherichia coli.
    409..465     +  CDS            GmR (fragment): gentamycin acetyltransferase; aacC1; confers resistance to gentamycin
    472..1260    +  CDS            aadA: S3AD_ECOLX - Experimental evidence at protein level: Swiss-Prot protein existence level 1. Mediates bacterial resistance to the antibiotics streptomycin and spectinomycin. From Escherichia coli.
   1434..2022    +  rep_origin     ori: high-copy-number ColE1/pMB1/pBR322/pUC origin of replication
>Addgene plasmid #218225 | pK4-J11 | addgene full sequence | sequence record 431986 | Addgene NGS Result
GGTCTCGCCACCAATTTACATCTTTATTTATTAACGCGCTAGAGACCGTGGACGAAAGGGCCTCGTGATA
CGCCTATTTTTATAGGTTAATGTCATGATAATAATGGTTTCTTAGACGTCAGGTGGCACTTTTCGGGGAA
ATGTGCGCGGAACCCCTATTTGTTTATTTTTCTAAATACATTCAAATATGTATCCGCTCATGAGACAATA
ACCCTGATAAATGCTTCAATAATATTGAAAAAGGAAGAGTATGCGCTCACGCAACTGGTCCAGAACCTTG
ACCGAACGCAGCGGTGGTAACGGCGCAGTGGCGGTTTTCATGGCTTGTTATGACTGTTTTTTTTTGGGGT
ACAGTCTATGCCTCGGGCATCCAAGCAGCAAGCGCGTTACGCCGTGGGTCGATGTTTGATGTTATGGAGC
AGCAACGATGTTACGCAGCAGGGCAGTCGCCCTAAAACAAAGTTAAACATCATGAGGGAAGCGGTGATCG
CCGAAGTATCGACTCAACTATCAGAGGTAGTTGGCGTCATCGAGCGCCATCTCGAACCGACGTTGCTGGC
CGTACATTTGTACGGCTCCGCAGTGGATGGCGGCCTGAAGCCACACAGCGATATTGATTTGCTGGTTACG
GTGACCGTAAGGCTTGATGAAACAACGCGGCGAGCTTTGATCAACGACCTTTTGGAAACTTCGGCTTCCC
CTGGAGAGAGCGAGATTCTCCGCGCTGTAGAAGTCACCATTGTTGTGCACGACGACATCATTCCGTGGCG
TTATCCAGCTAAGCGCGAACTGCAATTTGGAGAATGGCAGCGCAATGACATTCTTGCAGGTATCTTCGAG
CCAGCCACGATCGACATTGATCTGGCTATCTTGCTGACAAAAGCAAGAGAACATAGCGTTGCCTTGGTAG
GTCCAGCGGCGGAGGAACTCTTTGATCCGGTTCCTGAACAGGATCTATTTGAGGCGCTAAATGAAACCTT
AACGCTATGGAACTCGCCGCCCGACTGGGCTGGCGATGAGCGAAATGTAGTGCTTACGTTGTCCCGCATT
TGGTACAGCGCAGTAACCGGCAAAATCGCGCCGAAGGATGTCGCTGCCGACTGGGCAATGGAGCGCCTGC
CGGCCCAGTATCAGCCCGTCATACTTGAAGCTAGACAGGCTTATCTTGGACAAGAAGAAGATCGCTTGGC
CTCGCGCGCAGATCAGTTGGAAGAATTTGTCCATTACGTAAAAGGCGAGATCACCAAGGTAGTCGGCAAA
TAACTGTCAGACCAAGTTTACTCATATATACTTTAGATTGATTTAAAACTTCATTTTTAATTTAAAAGGA
TCTAGGTGAAGATCCTTTTTGATAATCTCATGACCAAAATCCCTTAACGTGAGTTTTCGTTCCACTGAGC
GTCAGACCCCGTAGAAAAGATCAAAGGATCTTCTTGAGATCCTTTTTTTCTGCGCGTAATCTGCTGCTTG
CAAACAAAAAAACCACCGCTACCAGCGGTGGTTTGTTTGCCGGATCAAGAGCTACCAACTCTTTTTCCGA
AGGTAACTGGCTTCAGCAGAGCGCAGATACCAAATACTGTTCTTCTAGTGTAGCCGTAGTTAGGCCACCA
CTTCAAGAACTCTGTAGCACCGCCTACATACCTCGCTCTGCTAATCCTGTTACCAGTGGCTGCTGCCAGT
GGCGATAAGTCGTGTCTTACCGGGTTGGACTCAAGACGATAGTTACCGGATAAGGCGCAGCGGTCGGGCT
GAACGGGGGGTTCGTGCACACAGCCCAGCTTGGAGCGAACGACCTACACCGAACTGAGATACCTACAGCG
TGAGCTATGAGAAAGCGCCACGCTTCCCGAAGGGAGAAAGGCGGACAGGTATCCGGTAAGCGGCAGGGTC
GGAACAGGAGAGCGCACGAGGGAGCTTCCAGGGGGAAACGCCTGGTATCTTTATAGTCCTGTCGGGTTTC
GCCACCTCTGACTTGAGCGTCGATTTTTGTGATGCTCGTCAGGGGGGCGGAGCCTATGGAAAAACGCCAG
CAACGCGGCCTTTTTACGGTTCCTGGCCTTTTGCTGGCCTTTTGCTCACATGTTCTTTCCTGCGTTATCC
CCTGATTCTGTGGATAACCGTATTACCGCCTTTGAGTGAGCTGATACCGCTCGCCGCAGCCGAACGACCG
AGCGCAGCGAGTCAGTGAGCGAGGAAGC
